>Addgene plasmid #48391 | pFUSB4_ACCT | depositor full sequence | sequence record 70091 | Full Sequence
ATGTTTTCCCAGTCACGACGTTGTAAAACGACGGCCAGTCTTAAGCGTCTCATGGCCTGACCCCGGACCA
AGTGGTGGCCTATCGCCAGCAACATTGGCGGCAAGCAAGCGCTCGAAACGGTGCAGCGGCTGTTGCCGGT
GCTGTGCCAGGACCATGGCCTGACTCCGGACCAAGTGGTGGCTATCGCCAGCCACGATGGCGGCAAGCAA
GCGCTCGAAACGGTGCAGCGGCTGTTGCCGGTGCTGTGCCAGGACCATGGCCTGACTCCGGACCAAGTGG
TGGCTATCGCCAGCCACGATGGCGGCAAGCAAGCGCTCGAAACGGTGCAGCGGCTGTTGCCGGTGCTGTG
CCAGGACCATGGCCTGACCCCGGACCAAGTGGTGGCTATCGCCAGCAACGGTGGCGGCAAGCAAGCGCTC
GAAACGGTGCAGCGGCTGTTGCCGGTGCTGTGCCAGGACCATGGCCTGACCCCGGACCAAGTGGTGGCTA
TCGAGACGTCTAGACCAGCCAGGACAGAAATGCCTCGACTTCGCTGCTACCCAAGGTTGCCGGGTGACGC
ACACCGTGGAAACGGATGAAGGCACGAACCCAGTGGACATAAGCCTGTTCGGTTCGTAAGCTGTAATGCA
AGTAGCGTATGCGCTCACGCAACTGGTCCAGAACCTTGACCGAACGCAGCGGTGGTAACGGCGCAGTGGC
GGTTTTCATGGCTTGTTATGACTGTTTTTTTGGGGTACAGTCTATGCCTCGGGCATCCAAGCAGCAAGCG
CGTTACGCCGTGGGTCGATGTTTGATGTTATGGAGCAGCAACGATGTTACGCAGCAGGGCAGTCGCCCTA
AAACAAAGTTAAACATTATGAGGGAAGCGGTGATCGCCGAAGTATCGACTCAACTATCAGAGGTAGTTGG
CGTCATCGAGCGCCATCTCGAACCGACGTTGCTGGCCGTACATTTGTACGGCTCCGCAGTGGATGGCGGC
CTGAAGCCACACAGTGATATTGATTTGCTGGTTACGGTGACCGTAAGGCTTGATGAAACAACGCGGCGAG
CTTTGATCAACGACCTTTTGGAAACTTCGGCTTCCCCTGGAGAGAGCGAGATTCTCCGCGCTGTAGAAGT
CACCATTGTTGTGCACGACGACATCATTCCGTGGCGTTATCCAGCTAAGCGCGAACTGCAATTTGGAGAA
TGGCAGCGCAATGACATTCTTGCAGGTATCTTCGAGCCAGCCACGATCGACATTGATCTGGCTATCTTGC
TGACAAAAGCAAGAGAACATAGCGTTGCCTTGGTAGGTCCAGCGGCGGAGGAACTCTTTGATCCGGTTCC
TGAACAGGATCTATTTGAGGCGCTAAATGAAACCTTAACGCTATGGAACTCGCCGCCCGACTGGGCTGGC
GATGAGCGAAATGTAGTGCTTACGTTGTCCCGCATTTGGTACAGCGCAGTAACCGGCAAAATCGCGCCGA
AGGATGTCGCTGCCGACTGGGCAATGGAGCGCCTGCCGGCCCAGTATCAGCCCGTCATACTTGAAGCTAG
ACAGGCTTATCTTGGACAAGAAGAAGATCGCTTGGCCTCGCGCGCAGATCAGTTGGAAGAATTTGTCCAC
TACGTGAAAGGCGAGATCACCAAGGTAGTCGGCAAATAACCCTCGAGCCACCCATGACCAAAATCCCTTA
ACGTGAGTTACGCGTCGTTCCACTGAGCGTCAGACCCCGTAGAAAAGATCAAAGGATCTTCTTGAGATCC
TTTTTTTCTGCGCGTAATCTGCTGCTTGCAAACAAAAAAACCACCGCTACCAGCGGTGGTTTGTTTGCCG
GATCAAGAGCTACCAACTCTTTTTCCGAAGGTAACTGGCTTCAGCAGAGCGCAGATACCAAATACTGTCC
TTCTAGTGTAGCCGTAGTTAGGCCACCACTTCAAGAACTCTGTAGCACCGCCTACATACCTCGCTCTGCT
AATCCTGTTACCAGTGGCTGCTGCCAGTGGCGATAAGTCGTGTCTTACCGGGTTGGACTCAAGACGATAG
TTACCGGATAAGGCGCAGCGGTCGGGCTGAACGGGGGGTTCGTGCACACAGCCCAGCTTGGAGCGAACGA
CCTACACCGAACTGAGATACCTACAGCGTGAGCATTGAGAAAGCGCCACGCTTCCCGAAGGGAGAAAGGC
GGACAGGTATCCGGTAAGCGGCAGGGTCGGAACAGGAGAGCGCACGAGGGAGCTTCCAGGGGGAAACGCC
TGGTATCTTTATAGTCCTGTCGGGTTTCGCCACCTCTGACTTGAGCGTCGATTTTTGTGATGCTCGTCAG
GGGGGCGGAGCCTATGGAAAAACGCCAGCAACGCGGCCTTTTTACGGTTCCTGGCCTTTTGCTGGCCTTT
TGCTCACATGTTCTTTCCTGCGTTATCCCCTGATTCTGTGGATAACCGTATTACCGCCTTTGAGTGAGCT
GATACCGCTCGCCGCAGCCGAACGACCGAGCGCAGCGAGTCAGTGAGCGAGGAAGCGGAAGAGCGCCCAA
TACGCAAACCGCCTCTCCCCGCGCGTTGGCCGATTCATTAATGCAGCTGGCACGACAGGTTTCCCGACTG
GAAAGCGGGCAGTGAGCGCAACGCAATTAATACGCGTACCGCTAGCCAGGAAGAGTTTGTAGAAACGCAA
AAAGGCCATCCGTCAGGATGGCCTTCTGCTTAGTTTGATGCCTGGCAGTTTATGGCGGGCGTCCTGCCCG
CCACCCTCCGGGCCGTTGCTTCACAACGTTCAAATCCGCTCCCGGCGGATTTGTCCTACTCAGGAGAGCG
TTCACCGACAAACAACAGATAAAACGAAAGGCCCAGTCTTCCGACTGAGCCTTTCGTTTTATTTGATGCC
TGGCAGTTCCCTACTCTCGCGTTAACGCTAGCATGG
Features (pLannotate 1.2.2; 8 found; start..end, strand, type, name):
      3..39      -  CDS            lacZα (fragment): LacZα fragment of β-galactosidase; lacZ fragment
    596..619     +  promoter       Pc promoter (fragment): intI1 (promoter lies within the coding sequence); class 1 integron promoter
    795..851     +  CDS            GmR (fragment): gentamycin acetyltransferase; aacC1; confers resistance to gentamycin
    858..1649    +  CDS            SmR: aminoglycoside adenylyltransferase (Murphy, 1985); aadA; confers resistance to spectinomycin and streptomycin
   1742..2330    +  rep_origin     ori: high-copy-number ColE1/pMB1/pBR322/pUC origin of replication
   2513..2605    +  CDS            lacI (fragment): lac repressor; lacI; The lac repressor binds to the lac operator to inhibit transcription in E. coli. This inhibition can be relieved by adding lactose or isopropyl-β-D-thiogalactopyranoside (IPTG).
   2660..2687    -  terminator     rrnB T2 terminator: transcription terminator T2 from the E. coli rrnB gene
   2819..2862    +  terminator     rrnB T1 terminator: Escherichia coli rrnB; transcription terminator T1 from the E. coli rrnB gene
