[The description below was written by a language model from this plasmid's Addgene catalogue record and pLannotate feature annotations shown in this document.]
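Description:
pFUSB4_ACCT is a small (about 2.9 kb) intermediate array plasmid for Golden Gate assembly of TALENs. It is built on the pFUS_B4 backbone and carries a pre-assembled block of four synthetic TAL effector repeats. The repeat-variable diresidues are NI, HD, HD and NG. Under the standard TALE recognition code these specify A, C, C and T, which gives the plasmid its name. The depositor notes that it was made by Golden Gate cloning. It belongs to a collection associated with a simplified 15-RVD GoldyTALEN design used for in vivo genome engineering. Ready-made multi-repeat modules of this kind reduce the number of pieces that must be combined to build a full DNA-binding array.

The catalogue lists the vector type as mammalian expression/TALEN, but the annotated features show only bacterial maintenance elements. No eukaryotic promoter or nuclease domain was detected. This fits a role as a cloning intermediate whose repeat block is later moved into a final TALEN expression backbone, although the record does not describe that step. Propagation in E. coli depends on a high-copy ColE1/pUC-type origin. Selection uses an aadA aminoglycoside adenylyltransferase gene that confers spectinomycin/streptomycin resistance, and it lies downstream of a class 1 integron Pc promoter fragment and a residual gentamicin acetyltransferase fragment. The rrnB T1 and T2 terminators insulate the cloning region. Only short remnants of lacZα and lacI remain, which is consistent with the repeat array having replaced a lacZα screening cassette. The feature annotation does not mark the TAL repeats themselves. They presumably lie in the unannotated stretch between the lacZα remnant and the resistance cassette.
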