Addgene plasmid #48391: pFUSB4_ACCT
Depositing lab: Stephen Ekker. Depositing organization: Mayo Foundation for Medical Education and Research. Publication: High Efficiency In Vivo Genome Engineering with a Simplified 15-RVD GoldyTALEN Design. Ma AC, Lee HB, Clark KJ, Ekker SC. PLoS One. 2013 May 29;8(5):e65259. doi: 10.1371/journal.pone.0065259. Print 2013. PubMed 23734242.
Backbone
  Vector backbone: pFUS_B4
  Vector type: Mammalian Expression, TALEN
Growth in bacteria
  Bacterial resistance: Spectinomycin, 50 μg/mL
  Growth temperature: 37°C
  Growth strain: Top10
  Copy number: Unknown
Gene/Insert
  Gene/Insert name: RVD sequence: NI HD HD NG
  Species: Synthetic
  Cloning method: Unknown
  Sequencing primers: 5′ ttgatgcctggcagttccct; 3′ cgaaccgaacaggcttatgt
Terms and licenses: Academic/Nonprofit Terms; Industry Terms: Not Available to Industry
Depositor comments: Plasmid was created using Golden Gate cloning.
How to cite: pFUSB4_ACCT was a gift from Stephen Ekker (Addgene plasmid # 48391 ; http://n2t.net/addgene:48391 ; RRID:Addgene_48391)
