>Addgene plasmid #48391 | pFUSB4_ACCT | addgene partial sequence | sequence record 70833 | pCR8_F1 5'-ttgatgcctggcagttccct-3'
TTGTAAAACGACGGCCAGTCTTAAGCGTCTCATGGCCTGACCCCGGACCAAGTGGTGGCTATCGCCAGCA
ACATTGGCGGCAAGCAAGCGCTCGAAACGGTGCAGCGGCTGTTGCCGGTGCTGTGCCAGGACCATGGCCT
GACTCCGGACCAAGTGGTGGCTATCGCCAGCCACGATGGCGGCAAGCAAGCGCTCGAAACGGTGCAGCGG
CTGTTGCCGGTGCTGTGCCAGGACCATGGCCTGACTCCGGACCAAGTGGTGGCTATCGCCAGCCACGATG
GCGGCAAGCAAGCGCTCGAAACGGTGCAGCGGCTGTTGCCGGTGCTGTGCCAGGACCATGGCCTGACCCC
GGACCAAGTGGTGGCTATCGCCAGCAACGGTGGCGGCAAGCAAGCGCTCGAAACGGTGCAGCGGCTGTTG
CCGGTGCTGTGCCAGGACCATGGCCTGACCCCGGACCAAGTGGTGGCTATCGAGACGTCTAGACCAGCCA
GGACAGAAATGCCTCGACTTCGCTGCTACCCAAGGTTGCCGGGTGACGCACACCGTGGAAACGGATGAAG
GCACGAACCCAGTGGACATAAGCCTGTTCGGTTCGTAAGCTGTAATGCAAGTAGCGTATGCGCTCACGCA
ACTGGTCCAGAACCTTGACCGAACGCAGCGGTGGTAACGGCGCAGTGGCGGTTTTCATGGCTTGTTATGA
CTGTTTTTTTGGGGTACAGTCTATGCCTCGGGCATCCAAGCAGCAAGCGCGTTACGCCGTGGGTCGATGT
TTGATGTTATGGAGCAGCAACGATGTTACGCAGCAGGGCAGTCGCCCTAAAACAAAGTTAAACATTATGA
